>Addgene plasmid #173850 | pT2Aneo-ERT2CreERT2 | addgene full sequence | sequence record 340320 | Addgene NGS Result
CACTTTTCGGGGAAATGTGCGCGGAACCCCTATTTGTTTATTTTTCTAAATACATTCAAATATGTATCCG
CTCATGAGACAATAACCCTGATAAATGCTTCAATAATATTGAAAAAGGAAGAGTATGAGTATTCAACATT
TCCGTGTCGCCCTTATTCCCTTTTTTGCGGCATTTTGCCTTCCTGTTTTTGCTCACCCAGAAACGCTGGT
GAAAGTAAAAGATGCTGAAGATCAGTTGGGTGCACGAGTGGGTTACATCGAACTGGATCTCAACAGCGGT
AAGATCCTTGAGAGTTTTCGCCCCGAAGAACGTTTTCCAATGATGAGCACTTTTAAAGTTCTGCTATGTG
GCGCGGTATTATCCCGTATTGACGCCGGGCAAGAGCAACTCGGTCGCCGCATACACTATTCTCAGAATGA
CTTGGTTGAGTACTCACCAGTCACAGAAAAGCATCTTACGGATGGCATGACAGTAAGAGAATTATGCAGT
GCTGCCATAACCATGAGTGATAACACTGCGGCCAACTTACTTCTGACAACGATCGGAGGACCGAAGGAGC
TAACCGCTTTTTTGCACAACATGGGGGATCATGTAACTCGCCTTGATCGTTGGGAACCGGAGCTGAATGA
AGCCATACCAAACGACGAGCGTGACACCACGATGCCTGTAGCAATGGCAACAACGTTGCGCAAACTATTA
ACTGGCGAACTACTTACTCTAGCTTCCCGGCAACAATTAATAGACTGGATGGAGGCGGATAAAGTTGCAG
GACCACTTCTGCGCTCGGCCCTTCCGGCTGGCTGGTTTATTGCTGATAAATCTGGAGCCGGTGAGCGTGG
GTCTCGCGGTATCATTGCAGCACTGGGGCCAGATGGTAAGCCCTCCCGTATCGTAGTTATCTACACGACG
GGGAGTCAGGCAACTATGGATGAACGAAATAGACAGATCGCTGAGATAGGTGCCTCACTGATTAAGCATT
GGTAACTGTCAGACCAAGTTTACTCATATATACTTTAGATTGATTTAAAACTTCATTTTTAATTTAAAAG
GATCTAGGTGAAGATCCTTTTTGATAATCTCATGACCAAAATCCCTTAACGTGAGTTTTCGTTCCACTGA
GCGTCAGACCCCGTAGAAAAGATCAAAGGATCTTCTTGAGATCCTTTTTTTCTGCGCGTAATCTGCTGCT
TGCAAACAAAAAAACCACCGCTACCAGCGGTGGTTTGTTTGCCGGATCAAGAGCTACCAACTCTTTTTCC
GAAGGTAACTGGCTTCAGCAGAGCGCAGATACCAAATACTGTTCTTCTAGTGTAGCCGTAGTTAGGCCAC
CACTTCAAGAACTCTGTAGCACCGCCTACATACCTCGCTCTGCTAATCCTGTTACCAGTGGCTGCTGCCA
GTGGCGATAAGTCGTGTCTTACCGGGTTGGACTCAAGACGATAGTTACCGGATAAGGCGCAGCGGTCGGG
CTGAACGGGGGGTTCGTGCACACAGCCCAGCTTGGAGCGAACGACCTACACCGAACTGAGATACCTACAG
CGTGAGCTATGAGAAAGCGCCACGCTTCCCGAAGGGAGAAAGGCGGACAGGTATCCGGTAAGCGGCAGGG
TCGGAACAGGAGAGCGCACGAGGGAGCTTCCAGGGGGAAACGCCTGGTATCTTTATAGTCCTGTCGGGTT
TCGCCACCTCTGACTTGAGCGTCGATTTTTGTGATGCTCGTCAGGGGGGCGGAGCCTATGGAAAAACGCC
AGCAACGCGGCCTTTTTACGGTTCCTGGCCTTTTGCTGGCCTTTTGCTCACATGTTCTTTCCTGCGTTAT
CCCCTGATTCTGTGGATAACCGTATTACCGCCTTTGAGTGAGCTGATACCGCTCGCCGCAGCCGAACGAC
CGAGCGCAGCGAGTCAGTGAGCGAGGAAGCGGAAGAGCGCCCAATACGCAAACCGCCTCTCCCCGCGCGT
TGGCCGATTCATTAATGCAGCTGGCACGACAGGTTTCCCGACTGGAAAGCGGGCAGTGAGCGCAACGCAA
TTAATGTGAGTTAGCTCACTCATTAGGCACCCCAGGCTTTACACTTTATGCTTCCGGCTCGTATGTTGTG
TGGAATTGTGAGCGGATAACAATTTCACACAGGAAACAGCTATGACCATGATTACGCCAAGCGCGCAATT
AACCCTCACTAAAGGGAACAAAAGCTGGAGCTCGGATCTGCTGGGCTTGCTGAAGGTAGGGGGTCAAGAA
CCAGAGGTGTAAAGTACTTGAGTAATTTTACTTGATTACTGTACTTAAGTATTATTTTTGGGGATTTTTA
CTTTACTTGAGTACAATTAAAAATCAATACTTTTACTTTTACTTAATTACATTTTTTTAGAAAAAAAAGT
ACTTTTTACTCCTTACAATTTTATTTACAGTCAAAAAGTACTTATTTTTTGGAGATCACTTGGGCCCTCT
AGATGCATGCTCGACATTGATTATTGACTAGTTATTAATAGTAATCAATTACGGGGTCATTAGTTCATAG
CCCATATATGGAGTTCCGCGTTACATAACTTACGGTAAATGGCCCGCCTGGCTGACCGCCCAACGACCCC
CGCCCATTGACGTCAATAATGACGTATGTTCCCATAGTAACGCCAATAGGGACTTTCCATTGACGTCAAT
GGGTGGAGTATTTACGGTAAACTGCCCACTTGGCAGTACATCAAGTGTATCATATGCCAAGTACGCCCCC
TATTGACGTCAATGACGGTAAATGGCCCGCCTGGCATTATGCCCAGTACATGACCTTATGGGACTTTCCT
ACTTGGCAGTACATCTACGTATTAGTCATCGCTATTACCATGGTCGAGGTGAGCCCCACGTTCTGCTTCA
CTCTCCCCATCTCCCCCCCCTCCCCACCCCCAATTTTGTATTTATTTATTTTTTAATTATTTTGTGCAGC
GATGGGGGCGGGGGGGGGGGGGGGGCGCGCGCCRGGSGGGGSGGGGSGGGGSGRGGGGSGGGGSGGGGCG
AGGCGGAGAGGTGCGGCGGCAGCCAATCAGAGCGGCGCGCTCCGAAAGTTTCCTTTTATGGCGAGGCGGC
GGCGGCGGCGGCCCTATAAAAAGCGAAGCGCGCGGCGGGCGGGAGTCGCTGCGCGCTGCCTTCGCCCCGT
GCCCCGCTCCGCCGCCGCCTCGCGCCGCCCGCCCCGGCTCTGACTGACCGCGTTACTCCCACAGGTGAGC
GGGCGGGACGGCCCTTCTCCTCCGGGCTGTAATTAGCGCTTGGTTTAATGACGGCTTGTTTCTTTTCTGT
GGCTGCGTGAAAGCCTTGAGGGGCTCCGGGAGGGCCCTTTGTGCGGGGGGAGCGGCTCGGGGGGTGCGTG
CGTGTGTGTGTGCGTGGGGAGCGCCGCGTGCGGCTCCGCGCTGCCCGGCGGCTGTGAGCGCTGCGGGCGC
GGCGCGGGGCTTTGTGCGCTCCGCAGTGTGCGCGAGGGGAGCGCGGCCGGGGGCGGTGCCCCGCGGTGCG
GGGGGGGCTGCGAGGGGAACAAAGGCTGCGTGCGGGGTGTGTGCGTGGGGGGGTGAGCAGGGGGTGTGGG
CGCGTCGGTCGGGCTGCAACCCCCCCTGCACCCCCCTCCCCGAGTTGCTGAGCACGGCCCGGCTTCGGGT
GCGGGGCTCCGTACGGGGCGTGGCGCGGGGCTCGCCGTGCCGGGCGGGGGGTGGCGGCAGGTGGGGGTGC
CGGGCGGGGCGGGGCCGCCTCGGGCCGGGGAGGGCTCGGGGGAGGGGCGCGGCGGCCCCCGGAGCGCCGG
CGGCTGTCGAGGCGCGGCGAGCCGCAGCCATTGCCTTTTATGGTAATCGTGCGAGAGGGCGCAGGGACTT
CCTTTGTCCCAAATCTGTGCGGAGCCGAAATCTGGGAGGCGCCGCCGCACCCCCTCTAGCGGGCGCGGGG
CGAAGCGGTGCGGCGCCGGCAGGAAGGAAATGGGCGGGGAGGGCCTTCGTGCGTCGCCGCGCCGCCGTCC
CCTTCTCCCTCTCCAGCCTCGGGGCTGTCCGCGGGGGGACGGCTGCCTTCGGGGGGGACGGGGCAGGGCG
GGGTTCGGCTTCTGGCGTGTGACCGGCGGCTCTAGAGCCTCTGCTAACCATGTTCATGCCTTCTTCTTTT
TCCTACAGCTCCTGGGCAACGTGCTGGTTATTGTGCTGTCTCATCATTTTGGCAAAGAATTCCCGGGTGA
GCCGCCACCATGGCTGGAGACATGAGAGCTGCCAACCTTTGGCCAAGCCCGCTCATGATCAAACGCTCTA
AGAAGAACAGCCTGGCCTTGTCCCTGACGGCCGACCAGATGGTCAGTGCCTTGTTGGATGCTGAGCCCCC
CATACTCTATTCCGAGTATGATCCTACCAGACCCTTCAGTGAAGCTTCGATGATGGGCTTACTGACCAAC
CTGGCAGACAGGGAGCTGGTTCACATGATCAACTGGGCGAAGAGGGTGCCAGGCTTTGTGGATTTGACCC
TCCATGATCAGGTCCACCTTCTAGAATGTGCCTGGCTAGAGATCCTGATGATTGGTCTCGTCTGGCGCTC
CATGGAGCACCCAGTGAAGCTACTGTTTGCTCCTAACTTGCTCTTGGACAGGAACCAGGGAAAATGTGTA
GAGGGCATGGTGGAGATCTTCGACATGCTGCTGGCTACATCATCTCGGTTCCGCATGATGAATCTGCAGG
GAGAGGAGTTTGTGTGCCTCAAATCTATTATTTTGCTTAATTCTGGAGTGTACACATTTCTGTCCAGCAC
CCTGAAGTCTCTGGAAGAGAAGGACCATATCCACCGAGTCCTGGACAAGATCACAGACACTTTGATCCAC
CTGATGGCCAAGGCAGGCCTGACCCTGCAGCAGCAGCACCAGCGGCTGGCCCAGCTCCTCCTCATCCTCT
CCCACATCAGGCACATGAGTAACAAAGGCATGGAGCATCTGTACAGCATGAAGTGCAAGAACGTGGTGCC
CCTCTATGACCTGCTGCTGGAGGCGGCGGACGCCCACCGCCTACATGCGCCCACTAGCCGTGGAGGGGCA
TCCGTGGAGGAGACGGACCAAAGCCACTTGGCCACTGCGGGCTCTACTTCATCGCATTCCTTGCAAAAGT
ATTACATCACGGGGGAGGCAGAGGGTTTCCCTGCCACAGCTGTCGACAATTTACTGACCGTACACCAAAA
TTTGCCTGCATTACCGGTCGATGCAACGAGTGATGAGGTTCGCAAGAACCTGATGGACATGTTCAGGGAT
CGCCAGGCGTTTTCTGAGCATACCTGGAAAATGCTTCTGTCCGTTTGCCGGTCGTGGGCGGCATGGTGCA
AGTTGAATAACCGGAAATGGTTTCCCGCAGAACCTGAAGATGTTCGCGATTATCTTCTATATCTTCAGGC
GCGCGGTCTGGCAGTAAAAACTATCCAGCAACATTTGGGCCAGCTAAACATGCTTCATCGTCGGTCCGGG
CTGCCACGACCAAGTGACAGCAATGCTGTTTCACTGGTTATGCGGCGGATCCGAAAAGAAAACGTTGATG
CCGGTGAACGTGCAAAACAGGCTCTAGCGTTCGAACGCACTGATTTCGACCAGGTTCGTTCACTCATGGA
AAATAGCGATCGCTGCCAGGATATACGTAATCTGGCATTTCTGGGGATTGCTTATAACACCCTGTTACGT
ATAGCCGAAATTGCCAGGATCAGGGTTAAAGATATCTCACGTACTGACGGTGGGAGAATGTTAATCCATA
TTGGCAGAACGAAAACGCTGGTTAGCACCGCAGGTGTAGAGAAGGCACTTAGCCTGGGGGTAACTAAACT
GGTCGAGCGATGGATTTCCGTCTCTGGTGTAGCTGATGATCCGAATAACTACCTGTTTTGCCGGGTCAGA
AAAAATGGTGTTGCCGCGCCATCTGCCACCAGCCAGCTATCAACTCGCGCCCTGGAAGGGATTTTTGAAG
CAACTCATCGATTGATTTACGGCGCTAAGGATGACTCTGGTCAGAGATACCTGGCCTGGTCTGGACACAG
TGCCCGTGTCGGAGCCGCGCGAGATATGGCCCGCGCTGGAGTTTCAATACCGGAGATCATGCAAGCTGGT
GGCTGGACCAATGTAAATATTGTCATGAACTATATCCGTAACCTGGATAGTGAAACAGGGGCAATGGTGC
GCCTGCTGGAAGATGGCGATCTCGAGCCATCTGCTGGAGACATGAGAGCTGCCAACCTTTGGCCAAGCCC
GCTCATGATCAAACGCTCTAAGAAGAACAGCCTGGCCTTGTCCCTGACGGCCGACCAGATGGTCAGTGCC
TTGTTGGATGCTGAGCCCCCCATACTCTATTCCGAGTATGATCCTACCAGACCCTTCAGTGAAGCTTCGA
TGATGGGCTTACTGACCAACCTGGCAGACAGGGAGCTGGTTCACATGATCAACTGGGCGAAGAGGGTGCC
AGGCTTTGTGGATTTGACCCTCCATGATCAGGTCCACCTTCTAGAATGTGCCTGGCTAGAGATCCTGATG
ATTGGTCTCGTCTGGCGCTCCATGGAGCACCCAGTGAAGCTACTGTTTGCTCCTAACTTGCTCTTGGACA
GGAACCAGGGAAAATGTGTAGAGGGCATGGTGGAGATCTTCGACATGCTGCTGGCTACATCATCTCGGTT
CCGCATGATGAATCTGCAGGGAGAGGAGTTTGTGTGCCTCAAATCTATTATTTTGCTTAATTCTGGAGTG
TACACATTTCTGTCCAGCACCCTGAAGTCTCTGGAAGAGAAGGACCATATCCACCGAGTCCTGGACAAGA
TCACAGACACTTTGATCCACCTGATGGCCAAGGCAGGCCTGACCCTGCAGCAGCAGCACCAGCGGCTGGC
CCAGCTCCTCCTCATCCTCTCCCACATCAGGCACATGAGTAACAAAGGCATGGAGCATCTGTACAGCATG
AAGTGCAAGAACGTGGTGCCCCTCTATGACCTGCTGCTGGAGGCGGCGGACGCCCACCGCCTACATGCGC
CCACTAGCCGTGGAGGGGCATCCGTGGAGGAGACGGACCAAAGCCACTTGGCCACTGCGGGCTCTACTTC
ATCGCATTCCTTGCAAAAGTATTACATCACGGGGGAGGCAGAGGGTTTCCCTGCCACAGCTTGATAGCGG
CCGCGGCTCTAGAGGATCCGTTAACTAACTTAAGCTAGCAACGGTTTCCCTCTAGCGGGATCAATTCCGC
CCCCCCCCCCTAACGTTACTGGCCGAAGCCGCTTGGAATAAGGCCGGTGTGCGTTTGTCTATATGTTATT
TTCCACCATATTGCCGTCTTTTGGCAATGTGAGGGCCCGGAAACCTGGCCCTGTCTTCTTGACGAGCATT
CCTAGGGGTCTTTCCCCTCTCGCCAAAGGAATGCAAGGTCTGTTGAATGTCGTGAAGGAAGCAGTTCCTC
TGGAAGCTTCTTGAAGACAAACAACGTCTGTAGCGACCCTTTGCAGGCAGCGGAACCCCCCACCTGGCGA
CAGGTGCCTCTGCGGCCAAAAGCCACGTGTATAAGATACACCTGCAAAGGCGGCACAACCCCAGTGCCAC
GTTGTGAGTTGGATAGTTGTGGAAAGAGTCAAATGGCTCTCCTCAAGCGTATTCAACAAGGGGCTGAAGG
ATGCCCAGAAGGTACCCCATTGTATGGGATCTGATCTGGGGCCTCGGTGCACATGCTTTACATGTGTTTA
GTCGAGGTTAAAAAAACGTCTAGGCCCCCCGAACCACGGGGACGTGGTTTTCCTTTGAAAAACACGATAA
TACCATGATTGAACAAGATGGATTGCATGCAGGTTCGCCGGCCGCTTGGGTGGAGAGGCTATTCGGCTAT
GACTGGGCACAACAGACAATCGGCTGCTCTGATGCCGCCGTGTTCCGGCTGTCAGCGCAGGGGCGCCCGG
TTCTTTTTGTCAAGACCGACCTGTCCGGTGCCCTGAATGAACTGCAGGACGAGGCAGCGCGGCTATCGTG
GCTGGCCACGACGGGCGTTCCTTGCGCAGCTGTGCTCGACGTTGTCACTGAAGCGGGAAGGGACTGGCTG
CTATTGGGCGAAGTGCCGGGGCAGGATCTCCTGTCATCTCACCTTGCTCCTGCCGAGAAAGTATCCATCA
TGGCTGATGCAATGCGGCGGCTGCATACGCTTGATCCGGCTACCTGCCCATTCGACCACCAAGCGAAACA
TCGCATCGAGCGAGCACGTACTCGGATGGAAGCCGGTCTTGTCGATCAGGATGATCTGGACGAAGAGCAT
CAGGGGCTCGCGCCAGCCGAACTGTTCGCCAGGCTCAAGGCGCGCATGCCCGACGGCGAGGATCTCGTCG
TGACCCATGGCGATGCCTGCTTGCCGAATATCATGGTGGAAAATGGCCGCTTTTCTGGATTCATCGACTG
TGGCCGGCTGGGTGTGGCGGACCGCTATCAGGACATAGCGTTGGCTACCCGTGATATTGCTGAAGAGCTT
GGCGGCGAATGGGCTGACCGCTTCCTCGTGCTTTACGGTATCGCCGCTCCCGATTCGCAGCGCATCGCCT
TCTATCGCCTTCTTGACGAGTTCTTCTGAACTAGACCTAAGAAGAAGCGTAAGGTGTAAGTCGACGGCCG
CCACCGCGGTGGAGCTCGAATTAATTCATCGATGATGATCCAGACATGATAAGATACATTGATGAGTTTG
GACAAACCACAACTAGAATGCAGTGAAAAAAATGCTTTATTTGTGAAATTTGTGATGCTATTGCTTTATT
TGTAACCATTATAAGCTGCAATAAACAAGTTAACAACAACAATTGCATTCATTTTATGTTTCAGGTTCAG
GGGGAGGTGTGGGAGGTTTTTTAAAGCAAGTAAAACCTCTACAAATGTGGTATGGCTGATTATGATCCTC
TAGATCAGATCTTTCTTGCTTTTACTTTTACTTCCTTAATACTCAAGTACAATTTTAATGGAGTACTTTT
TTACTTTTACTCAAGTAAGATTCTAGCCAGATACTTTTACTTTTAATTGAGTAAAATTTTCCCTAAGTAC
TTGTACTTTCACTTGAGTAAAATTTTTGAGTACTTTTTACACCTCTGTCAAGAACCATATGCCGGTACCC
AATTCGCCCTATAGTGAGTCGTATTACGCGCGCTCACTGGCCGTCGTTTTACAACGTCGTGACTGGGAAA
ACCCTGGCGTTACCCAACTTAATCGCCTTGCAGCACATCCCCCTTTCGCCAGCTGGCGTAATAGCGAAGA
GGCCCGCACCGATCGCCCTTCCCAACAGTTGCGCAGCCTGAATGGCGAATGGG
[59 nt withheld, positions 9294-9352]
MCCACACCCGCC
[52 nt withheld, positions 9365-9416]
C
[91 nt withheld, positions 9418-9508]
A
[49 nt withheld, positions 9510-9558]
CCTTTGACGTTGGAGTCCACGTTCTTT
[37 nt withheld, positions 9586-9622]
ACCCTATCTCGGTCTATTCTTTTGATTTATAAGGGATTTTGCCGATTTCGGCCTATTGGTTAAAAAATGA
GCTGATTTAACAAAAATTTAACGCGAATTTTAACAAAATATTAACGCTTACAATTTAGGTGG
Features (pLannotate 1.2.2; 22 found; start..end, strand, type, name):
     20..124     +  promoter       AmpR promoter: bla
    125..985     +  CDS            AmpR: β-lactamase; bla; confers resistance to ampicillin, carbenicillin, and related antibiotics
   1156..1744    +  rep_origin     ori: high-copy-number ColE1/pMB1/pBR322/pUC origin of replication
   1927..2019    +  CDS            lacI (fragment): lac repressor; lacI; The lac repressor binds to the lac operator to inhibit transcription in E. coli. This inhibition can be relieved by adding lactose or isopropyl-β-D-thiogalactopyranoside (IPTG).
   2032..2053    +  protein_bind   CAP binding site: CAP binding activates transcription in the presence of cAMP. E. coli catabolite activator protein
   2068..2098    +  promoter       lac promoter: promoter for the E. coli lac operon
   2106..2122    +  protein_bind   lac operator: The lac repressor binds to the lac operator to inhibit transcription in E. coli. This inhibition can be relieved by adding lactose or isopropyl-β-D-thiogalactopyranoside (IPTG). lac repressor encoded by lacI
   2167..2185    +  promoter       T3 promoter: promoter for bacteriophage T3 RNA polymerase
   2463..2842    +  enhancer       CMV enhancer: human cytomegalovirus immediate early enhancer
   2844..3121    +  promoter       chicken β-actin promoter: No description available
   3122..4138    +  intron         chimeric intron: chimera between introns from chicken β-actin and rabbit β-globin
   4213..5148    +  CDS            ERT2: mutated ligand-binding domain of the human estrogen receptor (Feil et al., 1997)
   5157..6180    +  CDS            Cre (fragment): site-specific recombinase Cre is a site-specific recombinase from bacteriophage P1. Recombination occurs at loxP sequences.
   6193..7128    +  CDS            ERT2: mutated ligand-binding domain of the human estrogen receptor (Feil et al., 1997)
   7211..7772    +  misc_feature   IRES: internal ribosome entry site (IRES) of the encephalomyocarditis virus (EMCV)
   7775..8566    +  CDS            neo: KKA2_KLEPN - Also known as kan, nptII. Experimental evidence at protein level: Swiss-Prot protein existence level 1. Resistance to kanamycin, neomycin, paromomycin, ribostamycin, butirosin and gentamicin B. From Klebsiella pneumoniae.
   8605..8627    -  misc_feature   MCS (fragment): pBluescript multiple cloning site
   8647..8781    -  polyA_signal   SV40 poly(A) signal: SV40 polyadenylation signal
   8804..8887    -  CDS            large T antigen (fragment): large T antigen from SV40 (simian virus 40)
   9108..9126    -  promoter       T7 promoter: promoter for bacteriophage T7 RNA polymerase
   9134..9289    +  CDS            lacZα (fragment): LacZα fragment of β-galactosidase; lacZ fragment
   9294..9748    +  rep_origin     f1 ori (sequence partly withheld): f1 bacteriophage origin of replication; arrow indicates direction of (+) strand synthesis
