[The description below was written by a language model from this plasmid's Addgene catalogue record and pLannotate feature annotations shown in this document.]
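Description:
pT2Aneo-ERT2CreERT2 is a mammalian expression plasmid of about 9.7 kb, built on the pT2Aneo backbone, that encodes a tamoxifen-activated form of Cre recombinase. It is propagated in E. coli through a high-copy ColE1/pUC-type origin with ampicillin selection (AmpR under its own bla promoter). The backbone carries pBluescript-style remnants, including lac promoter/operator elements, a lacZα fragment, flanking T3 and T7 promoters and an f1 origin. The backbone name suggests a Tol2 transposon-type vector, but no transposon arms are annotated in the feature table and the record does not describe a delivery or integration mechanism.

The expression cassette is driven by a CAG-type promoter, made up of the CMV immediate-early enhancer, the chicken β-actin promoter and a chimeric β-actin/β-globin intron, which gives strong constitutive transcription in many mammalian cell types. The roughly 3 kb synthetic insert consists of Cre flanked on both sides by ERT2, the mutated ligand-binding domain of the human estrogen receptor. ERT2 domains hold the fusion protein inactive in the cytoplasm until tamoxifen or its metabolite binds, and using two copies generally reduces leaky recombination in the absence of ligand. Downstream, an EMCV IRES links a neomycin phosphotransferase gene to the same transcript, so G418-resistant cells should also express the recombinase. An SV40 polyadenylation signal follows, annotated on the opposite strand.

The construct is suited to generating stable cell lines in which loxP-flanked sequences can be excised or rearranged on demand by adding tamoxifen. The associated publication concerns EGFR ligands and ERK activation waves during collective cell migration.
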