Addgene plasmid #173850: pT2Aneo-ERT2CreERT2
Purpose: Encoding Cre recombinase (activated in response to tamoxifen)
Depositing lab: Michiyuki Matsuda. Depositing organization: Kyoto University, Graduate School of Biostudies. Publication: Redundant roles of EGFR ligands in the ERK activation waves during collective cell migration. Lin S, Hirayama D, Maryu G, Matsuda K, Hino N, Deguchi E, Aoki K, Iwamoto R, Terai K, Matsuda M. Life Sci Alliance. 2021 Oct 19;5(1). pii: 5/1/e202101206. doi: 10.26508/lsa.202101206. Print 2022 Jan. PubMed 34667080.
Backbone
  Vector backbone: pT2Aneo
  Backbone size w/o insert (bp): 6700
  Total vector size (bp): 9700
  Vector type: Mammalian Expression
  Selectable markers: Neomycin (select with G418)
Growth in bacteria
  Bacterial resistance: Ampicillin, 100 μg/mL
  Growth temperature: 37°C
  Growth strain: DH5alpha
  Copy number: Unknown
Gene/Insert
  Gene/Insert name: ERT2CreERT2 (alt name: https://www.addgene.org/13777/)
  Species: Synthetic
  Insert size (bp): 3000
Terms and licenses: Academic/Nonprofit Terms; Industry Terms: Not Available to Industry
How to cite: pT2Aneo-ERT2CreERT2 was a gift from Michiyuki Matsuda (Addgene plasmid # 173850 ; http://n2t.net/addgene:173850 ; RRID:Addgene_173850)
